Addgene plasmid #171822: miR5 Mm ATP13A2
Purpose: transfer plasmid for lentiviral vector production with miR for Mm ATP13A2
Depositing lab: Veerle Baekelandt. Depositing organization: Katholieke Universiteit Leuven. Publication: ATP13A2 deficiency disrupts lysosomal polyamine export. van Veen S, Martin S, Van den Haute C, Benoy V, Lyons J, Vanhoutte R, Kahler JP, Decuypere JP, Gelders G, Lambie E, Zielich J, Swinnen JV, Annaert W, Agostinis P, Ghesquiere B, Verhelst S, Baekelandt V, Eggermont J, Vangheluwe P. Nature. 2020 Feb;578(7795):419-424. doi: 10.1038/s41586-020-1968-7. Epub 2020 Jan 29. PubMed 31996848.
Backbone
  Vector backbone: SIV tranfserplasmide
  Backbone manufacturer: Didier Nègre
  Backbone size w/o insert (bp): 7445
  Total vector size (bp): 7514
  Vector type: Lentiviral
  Selectable markers: Blasticidin
Growth in bacteria
  Bacterial resistance: Ampicillin, 100 μg/mL
  Growth temperature: 37°C
  Growth strain: NEB Stable
  Copy number: Unknown
Gene/Insert
  Gene/Insert name: ATP13A2
  gRNA/shRNA sequence: gccgaaacactcgttatagaa
  Species: M. musculus (mouse)
  Entrez Gene: Atp13a2 (a.k.a. 1110012E06Rik, AA589443)
  Promoter: SFFV
  Cloning method: Restriction Enzyme; 5′ cloning site Esp3I (destroyed during cloning); 3′ cloning site Esp3I (destroyed during cloning)
  Sequencing primers: 5′ TCATTTTACTGGGGGACCTTGTGCA; 3′ caacgggccacaactcctc
Terms and licenses: Academic/Nonprofit Terms; Industry Terms: Not Available to Industry
How to cite: miR5 Mm ATP13A2 was a gift from Veerle Baekelandt (Addgene plasmid # 171822 ; http://n2t.net/addgene:171822 ; RRID:Addgene_171822)
