[The description below was written by a language model from this plasmid's Addgene catalogue record and pLannotate feature annotations shown in this document.]
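Description:
miR5 Mm ATP13A2 is a lentiviral transfer plasmid built on a simian immunodeficiency virus (SIV)-derived backbone, intended for producing lentiviral vectors that knock down mouse Atp13a2 by an embedded artificial microRNA. The bacterial portion resembles a pBluescript-type plasmid: a high-copy ColE1/pUC origin, an ampicillin resistance gene with its own promoter, an f1 origin, and remnants of the lac promoter/operator, lacZα, MCS and flanking T3 and T7 promoters. The total size is about 7.5 kb, with the knockdown insert accounting for only some 70 bp.

In the viral portion, a CMV enhancer/promoter sits at the 5′ end, an arrangement that typically drives transcription of the vector genome in packaging cells. It is followed by retained SIV fragments annotated as parts of gag-pol (integrase region), env and, further downstream, nef. Such fragments generally carry cis-acting sequences rather than expressing viral proteins, although the annotation does not explicitly label LTRs, a packaging signal or an RRE.

The internal expression cassette uses the SFFV promoter to transcribe the blasticidin S deaminase gene, immediately followed by a hairpin framed by 5′ and 3′ miR-30a flanking sequences, then a WPRE to enhance transcript stability and expression. Because the miR-30-based hairpin lies in the same Pol II transcript as the resistance gene, blasticidin selection of transduced cells is coupled to expression of the microRNA targeting mouse Atp13a2. The targeting sequence was inserted through Esp3I sites that were destroyed during cloning.

The construct is associated with a study of ATP13A2 deficiency and lysosomal polyamine export, where it would serve to generate stable Atp13a2 knockdown in mouse cells.
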