Features (pLannotate 1.2.2; 22 found; start..end, strand, type, name):
     73..452     +  enhancer       CMV enhancer: human cytomegalovirus immediate early enhancer
    453..656     +  promoter       CMV promoter: human cytomegalovirus (CMV) immediate early promoter
   1230..1409    +  CDS            gag-pol (fragment): POL_SIVMK - Experimental evidence at protein level: Swiss-Prot protein existence level 1. Integrase catalyzes viral DNA integration into the host chromosome, by performing a series of DNA cutting and joining reactions. This enzyme activity takes place after virion entry into a cell and reverse transcription of the RNA genome in dsDNA. The first step in the integration process is 3' processing. This step requires a complex comprising the viral genome, matrix protein, Vpr and integrase. This complex is called the pre-integration complex (PIC). The integrase protein removes 2 nucleotides from eac
   1422..2201    +  CDS            env (fragment): ENV_SIVM2 - Experimental evidence at protein level: Swiss-Prot protein existence level 1. The gp120-gp41 heterodimer allows rapid transcytosis of the virus through CD4 negative cells such as simple epithelial monolayers of the intestinal, rectal and endocervical epithelial barriers. Both gp120 and gp41 specifically recognize glycosphingolipids galactosyl- ceramide (GalCer) or 3' sulfo-galactosyl-ceramide (GalS) present in the lipid rafts structures of epithelial cells. Binding to these alternative receptors allows the rapid transcytosis of the virus through the epithelial cells. This transcyto
   2346..2753    +  promoter       SFFV promoter: spleen focus-forming virus long terminal repeat (LTR) promoter
   2777..3175    +  CDS            BSD: blasticidin S deaminase; Aspergillus terreus BSD; confers resistance to blasticidin
   3186..3212    +  ncRNA          5' miR-30a (fragment): sequence upstream of the 71-nt precursor of the human miR-30a microRNA (Zeng et al., 2002) miRNA
   3282..3303    +  ncRNA          3' miR-30a (fragment): sequence downstream of the 71-nt precursor of the human miR-30a microRNA (Zeng et al., 2002) miRNA
   3347..3935    +  misc_feature   WPRE: woodchuck hepatitis virus posttranscriptional regulatory element
   3940..4278    +  CDS            nef (fragment): NEF_SIVMA - Experimental evidence at protein level: Swiss-Prot protein existence level 1. Interferes with TCR signaling from the cell membrane. Interacts with CD247/TCRZ (TCR zeta chain) and exert potent down- regulation of cell surface TCR/CD3 complexes (By similarity). From Simian immunodeficiency virus (isolate 1A11) (SIV-mac) (Simian immunodeficiency virus rhesus monkey).
   4643..4661    -  promoter       T3 promoter: promoter for bacteriophage T3 RNA polymerase
   4706..4722    -  protein_bind   lac operator: The lac repressor binds to the lac operator to inhibit transcription in E. coli. This inhibition can be relieved by adding lactose or isopropyl-β-D-thiogalactopyranoside (IPTG). lac repressor encoded by lacI
   4730..4760    -  promoter       lac promoter: promoter for the E. coli lac operon
   4775..4796    -  protein_bind   CAP binding site: CAP binding activates transcription in the presence of cAMP. E. coli catabolite activator protein
   4809..4901    -  CDS            lacI (fragment): lac repressor; lacI; The lac repressor binds to the lac operator to inhibit transcription in E. coli. This inhibition can be relieved by adding lactose or isopropyl-β-D-thiogalactopyranoside (IPTG).
   5084..5672    -  rep_origin     ori: high-copy-number ColE1/pMB1/pBR322/pUC origin of replication
   5843..6703    -  CDS            AmpR: β-lactamase; bla; confers resistance to ampicillin, carbenicillin, and related antibiotics
   6704..6808    -  promoter       AmpR promoter: bla
   6861..7289    -  rep_origin     f1 ori (sequence partly withheld): f1 bacteriophage origin of replication; arrow indicates direction of (+) strand synthesis
   7294..7451    -  CDS            lacZα (fragment): LacZα fragment of β-galactosidase; lacZ fragment
   7454..7472    +  promoter       T7 promoter: promoter for bacteriophage T7 RNA polymerase
   7481..7511    +  misc_feature   MCS (fragment): pBluescript multiple cloning site
>Addgene plasmid #171822 | miR5 Mm ATP13A2 | addgene full sequence | sequence record 337049 | Addgene NGS Result
CATTGCATACGTTGTATCCATATCATAATATGTACATTTATATTGGCTCATGTCCAACATTACCGCCATG
TTGACATTGATTATTGACTAGTTATTAATAGTAATCAATTACGGGGTCATTAGTTCATAGCCCATATATG
GAGTTCCGCGTTACATAACTTACGGTAAATGGCCCGCCTGGCTGACCGCCCAACGACCCCCGCCCATTGA
CGTCAATAATGACGTATGTTCCCATAGTAACGCCAATAGGGACTTTCCATTGACGTCAATGGGTGGAGTA
TTTACGGTAAACTGCCCACTTGGCAGTACATCAAGTGTATCATATGCCAAGTACGCCCCCTATTGACGTC
AATGACGGTAAATGGCCCGCCTGGCATTATGCCCAGTACATGACCTTATGGGACTTTCCTACTTGGCAGT
ACATCTACGTATTAGTCATCGCTATTACCATGGTGATGCGGTTTTGGCAGTACATCAATGGGCGTGGATA
GCGGTTTGACTCACGGGGATTTCCAAGTCTCCACCCCATTGACGTCAATGGGAGTTTGTTTTGGCACCAA
AATCAACGGGACTTTCCAAAATGTCGTAACAACTCCGCCCCATTGACGCAAATGGGCGGTAGGCGTGTAC
GGTGGGAGGTCTATATAAGCAGAGCTCGTTTAGTGAACCGCAGTCGCTCTGCGGAGAGGCTGGCAGATTG
AGCCCTGGGAGGTTCTCTCCAGCACTAGCAGGTAGAGCCTGGGTGTTCCCTGCTAGACTCTCACCAGCAC
TTGGCCAGTGCTGGGCAGAGTGGCTCCACGCTTGCTTGCTTAAAGACCTCTTCAATAAAGCTGCCATTTT
AGAAGTAAGCCAGTGTGTGTTCCCATCTCTCCTAGTCGCCGCCTGGTCAACTCGGTACTCGGTAATAAGA
AGACCCTGGTCTGTTAGGACCCTTTCTGCTTTGAGAAACCGAAGCAGGAAAATCCCTAGCAGATTGGCGC
CCGAACAGGGACTTGAAGGAGAGTGAGAGACTCCTGAGTACGGCTGAGTGAAGGCAGTAAGGGCGGCAGG
AACCAACCACGACGGAGTGCTCCTATAAAGGCGCGGGTCGGTACCAGACGGCGTGAGGAGCGGGAGAGGA
GGAGGCCTCCGGTTGCAGGTAAGTGCAACACAAAAAAGAAATAGCTGTCTTGTTATCCAGGAAGGGATAA
TAAGATAGAGTGGGAGATGGGCGCGAGAAACTCCGTCTTGTCAGGGAAGAAAGCAGATGAATTGAAAAAA
TTATTAATCGCATGAATTTTAAAAGAAGGGGAGGAATAGGGGATATGACTCCAGCAGAAAGATTAATTAA
CATGATCACTACAGAACAAGAAATACAATTTCAACAATCAAAAAACTCAAAATTTAAAAATTTTCGGGTC
TATTACAGAGCTCACGCGTGATTGGAGTTGGGAGATTATAAATTAGTAGAGATCACTCCGATTGGCTTGG
CCCCCACAGATGTGAAGAGGTACACTACTGGTGGCACCTCAAGAAATAAAAGAGGGGTCTTTGTGCTAGG
GTTCTTGGGTTTTCTCGCAACGGCAGGTTCTGCAATGGGCGCGGCGTCGTTGACGCTGACCGCTCAGTCC
CGGACTTTATTGGCTGGGATAGTGCAGCAACAGCAACAGCTGTTGGACGTGGTCAAGAGACAACAAGAAT
TGTTGCGACTGACCGTCTGGGGAACAAAGAACCTCCAGACTAGGGTCACTGCCATCGAGAAGTACTTAAA
GGACCAGGCGCAGCTAAATGCTTGGGGATGTGCGTTTAGACAAGTCTGCCACACTACTGTACCATGGCCA
AATGCAAGTCTAACACCAGACTGGAACAATGATACTTGGCAAGAGTGGGAGCGAAAGGTTGACTTCTTGG
AGGAAAATATAACAGCCCTCCTAGAAGAGGCACAAATTCAACAAGAGAAGAACATGTATGAATTACAAAA
GTTGAATAGCTGGGATGTGTTTGGCAATTGGTTTGACCTTGCTTCTTGGATAAAGTATATACAATATGGA
ATTTATGTAGTTGTAGGAGTAATACTGTTAAGAATAGTGATCTATATAGTACAAATGCTAGCTAAGTTAA
GGCAGGGGTATAGGCCAGTGTTCTCTTCCCCACCCTCTTATTTCCAGTAGACTCATACCCAACAGGACCC
GGCACTGCCAACCAGAGAAGGCAAAGAAGGACGGTGGAGAAGGCGGTGGATCTGCTAGCACTAGTTATTA
ATCGTACGATTAACTGCAGCCCCGATAAAATAAAAGATTTTATTTAGTCTCCAGAAAAAGGGGGGAATGA
AAGACCCCACCTGTAGGTTTGGCAAGCTAGCTGCAGTAACGCCATTTTGCAAGGCATGGAAAAATACCAA
ACCAAGAATAGAGAAGTTCAGATCAAGGGCGGGTACATGAAAATAGCTAACGTTGGGCCAAACAGGATAT
CTGCGGTGAGCAGTTTCGGCCCCGGCCCGGGGCCAAGAACAGATGGTCACCGCAGTTTCGGCCCCGGCCC
GAGGCCAAGAACAGATGGTCCCCAGATATGGCCCAACCCTCAGCAGTTTCTTAAGACCCATCAGATGTTT
CCAGGCTCCCCCAAGGACCTGAAATGACCCTGCGCCTTATTTGAATTAACCAATCAGCCTGCTTCTCGCT
TCTGTTCGCGCGCTTCTGCTTCCCGAGCTCTATAAAAGAGCTCACAACCCCTCACTCGGCGCGCCAGTCC
TCCGACAGACTGAGTCGCCCGGGGGACCGGGAGCAGATCTACCGGTATGGCCAAGCCTTTGTCTCAAGAA
GAATCCACCCTCATTGAAAGAGCAACGGCTACAATCAACAGCATCCCCATCTCTGAAGACTACAGCGTCG
CCAGCGCAGCTCTCTCTAGCGACGGCCGCATCTTCACTGGTGTCAATGTATATCATTTTACTGGGGGACC
TTGTGCAGAACTCGTGGTGCTGGGCACTGCTGCTGCTGCGGCAGCTGGCAACCTGACTTGTATCGTCGCG
ATCGGAAATGAGAACAGGGGCATCTTGAGCCCCTGCGGACGGTGCCGACAGGTGCTTCTCGATCTGCATC
CTGGGATCAAAGCCATAGTGAAGGACAGTGATGGACAGCCGACGGCAGTTGGGATTCGTGAATTGCTGCC
CTCTGGTTATGTGTGGGAGGGCTAACTCGAGATCCAAGAAGGTATATTGCTGTTGACAGTGAGCGGGCCG
AAACACTCGTTATAGAATAGTGAAGCCACAGATGTATTCTATAACGAGTGTTTCGGCGTGCCTACTGCCT
CGGACTTCAAGGGCTACGATGTCGACTTGGATCCATCGATGGATCTAATTCCCGATAATCAACCTCTGGA
TTACAAAATTTGTGAAAGATTGACTGGTATTCTTAACTATGTTGCTCCTTTTACGCTATGTGGATACGCT
GCTTTAATGCCTTTGTATCATGCTATTGCTTCCCGTATGGCTTTCATTTTCTCCTCCTTGTATAAATCCT
GGTTGCTGTCTCTTTATGAGGAGTTGTGGCCCGTTGTCAGGCAACGTGGCGTGGTGTGCACTGTGTTTGC
TGACGCAACCCCCACTGGTTGGGGCATTGCCACCACCTGTCAGCTCCTTTCCGGGACTTTCGCTTTCCCC
CTCCCTATTGCCACGGCGGAACTCATCGCCGCCTGCCTTGCCCGCTGCTGGACAGGGGCTCGGCTGTTGG
GCACTGACAATTCCGTGGTGTTGTCGGGGAAGCTGACGTCCTTTCCATGGCTGCTCGCCTGTGTTGCCAC
CTGGATTCTGCGCGGGACGTCCTTCTGCTACGTCCCTTCGGCCCTCAATCCAGCGGACCTTCCTTCCCGC
GGCCTGCTGCCGGCTCTGCGGCCTCTTCCGCGTCTTCGCCTTCGCCCTCAGACGAGTCGGATCTCCCTTT
GGGCCGCCTCCCCGCATCGTCGAGTTTTATAAAAGAAAAGGGGGGACTGGAAGGGATTTATTACAGTGCA
AGAAGACATAGAATCTTAGACATGTACTTAGAAAAGGAAGAAGGCATCATACCAGATTGGCAGGATTACA
CCTCAGGACCAGGAATTAGATACCCAAAGACATTTGGCTGGCTATGGAAATTAGTCCCTGTAAATGTATC
AGATGAGGCACAGGAGGATGAGAGGCATTATTTAATGCAGCCAGCTCAAACTTCCAAGTGGGATGACCCT
TGGGGAGAGGTTCTAGCGTGGAAGTTTGATCCAACTCTAGCCTACACTTATGAGGCATATGCTAGATACC
CAGAAGAGTTGGAAGCAAGTCAGGCCTGTCAGAACTGCATTTCGCTCTGTATTCAGTCGCTCTGCGGAGA
GGCTGGCAGATTGAGCCCTGGGAGGTTCTCTCCAGCACTAGCAGGTAGAGCCTGGGTGTTCCCTGCTAGA
CTCTCACCAGCACTTGGCCAGTGCTGGGCAGAGTGGCTCCACGCTTGCTTGCTTAAAGACCTCTTCAATA
AAGCTGCCATTTTAGAAGTAAGCCAGTGTGTGTTCCCATCTCTCCTAGTCGCCGCCTGGTCAACTCGGTA
CTCGGTAATAAGAAGACCCTGGTCTGTTAGGACCCTTTCTGCTTTGAGAAACCGAAGCAGGAAAATCCCT
AGCATGGTACCAGCTTTTGTTCCCTTTAGTGAGGGTTAATTTCGAGCTTGGCGTAATCATGGTCATAGCT
GTTTCCTGTGTGAAATTGTTATCCGCTCACAATTCCACACAACATACGAGCCGGAAGCATAAAGTGTAAA
GCCTGGGGTGCCTAATGAGTGAGCTAACTCACATTAATTGCGTTGCGCTCACTGCCCGCTTTCCAGTCGG
GAAACCTGTCGTGCCAGCTGCATTAATGAATCGGCCAACGCGCGGGGAGAGGCGGTTTGCGTATTGGGCG
CTCTTCCGCTTCCTCGCTCACTGACTCGCTGCGCTCGGTCGTTCGGCTGCGGCGAGCGGTATCAGCTCAC
TCAAAGGCGGTAATACGGTTATCCACAGAATCAGGGGATAACGCAGGAAAGAACATGTGAGCAAAAGGCC
AGCAAAAGGCCAGGAACCGTAAAAAGGCCGCGTTGCTGGCGTTTTTCCATAGGCTCCGCCCCCCTGACGA
GCATCACAAAAATCGACGCTCAAGTCAGAGGTGGCGAAACCCGACAGGACTATAAAGATACCAGGCGTTT
CCCCCTGGAAGCTCCCTCGTGCGCTCTCCTGTTCCGACCCTGCCGCTTACCGGATACCTGTCCGCCTTTC
TCCCTTCGGGAAGCGTGGCGCTTTCTCATAGCTCACGCTGTAGGTATCTCAGTTCGGTGTAGGTCGTTCG
CTCCAAGCTGGGCTGTGTGCACGAACCCCCCGTTCAGCCCGACCGCTGCGCCTTATCCGGTAACTATCGT
CTTGAGTCCAACCCGGTAAGACACGACTTATCGCCACTGGCAGCAGCCACTGGTAACAGGATTAGCAGAG
CGAGGTATGTAGGCGGTGCTACAGAGTTCTTGAAGTGGTGGCCTAACTACGGCTACACTAGAAGAACAGT
ATTTGGTATCTGCGCTCTGCTGAAGCCAGTTACCTTCGGAAAAAGAGTTGGTAGCTCTTGATCCGGCAAA
CAAACCACCGCTGGTAGCGGTGGTTTTTTTGTTTGCAAGCAGCAGATTACGCGCAGAAAAAAAGGATCTC
AAGAAGATCCTTTGATCTTTTCTACGGGGTCTGACGCTCAGTGGAACGAAAACTCACGTTAAGGGATTTT
GGTCATGAGATTATCAAAAAGGATCTTCACCTAGATCCTTTTAAATTAAAAATGAAGTTTTAAATCAATC
TAAAGTATATATGAGTAAACTTGGTCTGACAGTTACCAATGCTTAATCAGTGAGGCACCTATCTCAGCGA
TCTGTCTATTTCGTTCATCCATAGTTGCCTGACTCCCCGTCGTGTAGATAACTACGATACGGGAGGGCTT
ACCATCTGGCCCCAGTGCTGCAATGATACCGCGAGACCCACGCTCACCGGCTCCAGATTTATCAGCAATA
AACCAGCCAGCCGGAAGGGCCGAGCGCAGAAGTGGTCCTGCAACTTTATCCGCCTCCATCCAGTCTATTA
ATTGTTGCCGGGAAGCTAGAGTAAGTAGTTCGCCAGTTAATAGTTTGCGCAACGTTGTTGCCATTGCTAC
AGGCATCGTGGTGTCACGCTCGTCGTTTGGTATGGCTTCATTCAGCTCCGGTTCCCAACGATCAAGGCGA
GTTACATGATCCCCCATGTTGTGCAAAAAAGCGGTTAGCTCCTTCGGTCCTCCGATCGTTGTCAGAAGTA
AGTTGGCCGCAGTGTTATCACTCATGGTTATGGCAGCACTGCATAATTCTCTTACTGTCATGCCATCCGT
AAGATGCTTTTCTGTGACTGGTGAGTACTCAACCAAGTCATTCTGAGAATAGTGTATGCGGCGACCGAGT
TGCTCTTGCCCGGCGTCAATACGGGATAATACCGCGCCACATAGCAGAACTTTAAAAGTGCTCATCATTG
GAAAACGTTCTTCGGGGCGAAAACTCTCAAGGATCTTACCGCTGTTGAGATCCAGTTCGATGTAACCCAC
TCGTGCACCCAACTGATCTTCAGCATCTTTTACTTTCACCAGCGTTTCTGGGTGAGCAAAAACAGGAAGG
CAAAATGCCGCAAAAAAGGGAATAAGGGCGACACGGAAATGTTGAATACTCATACTCTTCCTTTTTCAAT
ATTATTGAAGCATTTATCAGGGTTATTGTCTCATGAGCGGATACATATTTGAATGTATTTAGAAAAATAA
ACAAATAGGGGTTCCGCGCACATTTCCCCGAAAAGTGCCACCTAAATTGTAAGCGTTAATATTTTGTTAA
AATTCGCGTTAAATTTTTGTTAAATCAGCTCATTTTTTAACCAATAGGCCGAAATCGGCAAAATCCCTTA
TAAATCAAAAGAATAGACCGAGATAGGGT
[37 nt withheld, positions 6960-6996]
AAAGAACGTGGACTCCAACGTCAAAGG
[49 nt withheld, positions 7024-7072]
T
[91 nt withheld, positions 7074-7164]
G
[124 nt withheld, positions 7166-7289]
CCCATTCGCCATTCAGGCTGCGCAACTGTTGGGAAGGGCGATCGGTGCGGGCCTCTTCGCTATTACGCCA
GCTGGCGAAAGGGGGATGTGCTGCAAGGCGATTAAGTTGGGTAACGCCAGGGTTTTCCCAGTCACGACGT
TGTAAAACGACGGCCAGTGAATTGTAATACGACTCACTATAGGGCGAATTGGAGCTCCACCGCGGTGGCG
GCCGCTCTAGAATTC
